>Addgene plasmid #142193 | TFORF0754 | addgene full sequence | sequence record 397679 | Addgene NGS Result
TTAATGTAGTCTTATGCAATACTCTTGTAGTCTTGCAACATGGTAACGATGAGTTAGCAACATGCCTTAC
AAGGAGAGAAAAAGCACCGTGCATGCCGATTGGTGGAAGTAAGGTGGTACGATCGTGCCTTATTAGGAAG
GCAACAGACGGGTCTGACATGGATTGGACGAACCACTGAATTGCCGCATTGCAGAGATATTGTATTTAAG
TGCCTAGCTCGATACATAAACGGGTCTCTCTGGTTAGACCAGATCTGAGCCTGGGAGCTCTCTGGCTAAC
TAGGGAACCCACTGCTTAAGCCTCAATAAAGCTTGCCTTGAGTGCTTCAAGTAGTGTGTGCCCGTCTGTT
GTGTGACTCTGGTAACTAGAGATCCCTCAGACCCTTTTAGTCAGTGTGGAAAATCTCTAGCAGTGGCGCC
CGAACAGGGACTTGAAAGCGAAAGGGAAACCAGAGGAGCTCTCTCGACGCAGGACTCGGCTTGCTGAAGC
GCGCACGGCAAGAGGCGAGGGGCGGCGACTGGTGAGTACGCCAAAAATTTTGACTAGCGGAGGCTAGAAG
GAGAGAGATGGGTGCGAGAGCGTCAGTATTAAGCGGGGGAGAATTAGATCGCGATGGGAAAAAATTCGGT
TAAGGCCAGGGGGAAAGAAAAAATATAAATTAAAACATATAGTATGGGCAAGCAGGGAGCTAGAACGATT
CGCAGTTAATCCTGGCCTGTTAGAAACATCAGAAGGCTGTAGACAAATACTGGGACAGCTACAACCATCC
CTTCAGACAGGATCAGAAGAACTTAGATCATTATATAATACAGTAGCAACCCTCTATTGTGTGCATCAAA
GGATAGAGATAAAAGACACCAAGGAAGCTTTAGACAAGATAGAGGAAGAGCAAAACAAAAGTAAGACCAC
CGCACAGCAAGCGGCCGCTGATCTTCAGACCTGGAGGAGGAGATATGAGGGACAATTGGAGAAGTGAATT
ATATAAATATAAAGTAGTAAAAATTGAACCATTAGGAGTAGCACCCACCAAGGCAAAGAGAAGAGTGGTG
CAGAGAGAAAAAAGAGCAGTGGGAATAGGAGCTTTGTTCCTTGGGTTCTTGGGAGCAGCAGGAAGCACTA
TGGGCGCAGCGTCAATGACGCTGACGGTACAGGCCAGACAATTATTGTCTGGTATAGTGCAGCAGCAGAA
CAATTTGCTGAGGGCTATTGAGGCGCAACAGCATCTGTTGCAACTCACAGTCTGGGGCATCAAGCAGCTC
CAGGCAAGAATCCTGGCTGTGGAAAGATACCTAAAGGATCAACAGCTCCTGGGGATTTGGGGTTGCTCTG
GAAAACTCATTTGCACCACTGCTGTGCCTTGGAATGCTAGTTGGAGTAATAAATCTCTGGAACAGATTTG
GAATCACACGACCTGGATGGAGTGGGACAGAGAAATTAACAATTACACAAGCTTAATACACTCCTTAATT
GAAGAATCGCAAAACCAGCAAGAAAAGAATGAACAAGAATTATTGGAATTAGATAAATGGGCAAGTTTGT
GGAATTGGTTTAACATAACAAATTGGCTGTGGTATATAAAATTATTCATAATGATAGTAGGAGGCTTGGT
AGGTTTAAGAATAGTTTTTGCTGTACTTTCTATAGTGAATAGAGTTAGGCAGGGATATTCACCATTATCG
TTTCAGACCCACCTCCCAACCCCGAGGGGACCCATGCATTGCATCTCAATTAGTCAGCAACCAGGTGTGG
AAAGTCCCCAGGCTCCCCAGCAGGCAGAAGTATGCAAAGCATGCGTCTCAATTAGTCAGCAACCATAGTC
CCGCCCCTAACTCCGCCCATCCCGCCCCTAACTCCGCCCAGTTCCGCCCATTCTCCGCCCCATGGCTGAC
TAATTTTTTTTATTTATGCAGAGGCCGAGGCCGCCTCGGCCTCTGAGCTATTCCAGAAGTAGTGAGGAGG
CTTTTTTGGAGGCCTAGGCTTTTGCAAAAAGCTTTCTAGAGGTACCACCGGAGCTTACCATGACCGAGTA
CAAGCCCACGGTGCGCCTCGCCACCCGCGACGACGTCCCCAGGGCCGTACGCACCCTCGCCGCCGCGTTC
GCCGACTACCCCGCCACGCGCCACACCGTCGATCCGGACCGCCACATCGAGCGGGTCACCGAGCTGCAAG
AACTCTTCCTCACGCGCGTCGGGCTCGACATCGGCAAGGTGTGGGTCGCGGACGACGGCGCCGCCGTGGC
GGTCTGGACCACGCCGGAGAGCGTCGAAGCGGGGGCGGTGTTCGCCGAGATCGGCCCGCGCATGGCCGAG
TTGAGCGGTTCCCGGCTGGCCGCGCAGCAACAGATGGAAGGCCTCCTGGCGCCGCACCGGCCCAAGGAGC
CCGCGTGGTTCCTGGCCACCGTCGGCGTCTCGCCCGACCACCAGGGCAAGGGTCTGGGCAGCGCCGTCGT
GCTCCCCGGAGTGGAGGCGGCCGAGCGCGCCGGGGTGCCCGCCTTCCTGGAGACCTCCGCGCCCCGCAAC
CTCCCCTTCTACGAGCGGCTCGGCTTCACCGTCACCGCCGACGTCGAGGTGCCCGAAGGACCGCGCACCT
GGTGCATGACCCGCAAGCCCGGTGCCAGTTAACGAATTCTAGATCTTGAGACAAATGGCAGTATTCATCC
ACAATTTTAAAAGAAAAGGGGGGATTGGGGGGTACAGTGCAGGGGAAAGAATAGTAGACATAATAGCAAC
AGACATACAAACTAAAGAATTACAAAAACAAATTACAAAAATTCAAAATTTTCGGGTTTATTACAGGGAC
AGCAGAGATCCACTTTGGCGCCGGCTCGAGGCCTGCAGGTGCAAAGATGGATAAAGTTTTAAACAGAGAG
GAATCTTTGCAGCTAATGGACCTTCTAGGTCTTGAAAGGAGTGGGAATTGGCTCCGGTGCCCGTCAGTGG
GCAGAGCGCACATCGCCCACAGTCCCCGAGAAGTTGGGGGGAGGGGTCGGCAATTGAACCGGTGCCTAGA
GAAGGTGGCGCGGGGTAAACTGGGAAAGTGATGTCGTGTACTGGCTCCGCCTTTTTCCCGAGGGTGGGGG
AGAACCGTATATAAGTGCAGTAGTCGCCGTGAACGTTCTTTTTCGCAACGGGTTTGCCGCCAGAACACAG
GTAAGTGCCGTGTGTGGTTCCCGCGGGCCTGGCCTCTTTACGGGTTATGGCCCTTGCGTGCCTTGAATTA
CTTCCACCTGGCTGCAGTACGTGATTCTTGATCCCGAGCTTCGGGTTGGAAGTGGGTGGGAGAGTTCGAG
GCCTTGCGCTTAAGGAGCCCCTTCGCCTCGTGCTTGAGTTGAGGCCTGGCCTGGGCGCTGGGGCCGCCGC
GTGCGAATCTGGTGGCACCTTCGCGCCTGTCTCGCTGCTTTCGATAAGTCTCTAGCCATTTAAAATTTTT
GATGACCTGCTGCGACGCTTTTTTTCTGGCAAGATAGTCTTGTAAATGCGGGCCAAGATCTGCACACTGG
TATTTCGGTTTTTGGGGCCGCGGGCGGCGACGGGGCCCGTGCGTCCCAGCGCACATGTTCGGCGAGGCGG
GGCCTGCGAGCGCGGCCACCGAGAATCGGACGGGGGTAGTCTCAAGCTGGCCGGCCTGCTCTGGTGCCTG
GCCTCGCGCCGCCGTGTATCGCCCCGCCCTGGGCGGCAAGGCTGGCCCGGTCGGCACCAGTTGCGTGAGC
GGAAAGATGGCCGCTTCCCGGCCCTGCTGCAGGGAGCTCAAAATGGAGGACGCGGCGCTCGGGAGAGCGG
GCGGGTGAGTCACCCACACAAAGGAAAAGGGCCTTTCCGTCCTCAGCCGTCGCTTCATGTGACTCCACGG
AGTACCGGGCGCCGTCCAGGCACCTCGATTAGTTCTCGAGCTTTTGGAGTACGTCGTCTTTAGGTTGGGG
GGAGGGGTTTTATGCGATGGAGTTTCCCCACACTGAGTGGGTGGAGACTGAAGTTAGGCCAGCTTGGCAC
TTGATGTAATTCTCCTTGGAATTTGCCCTTTTTGAGTTTGGATCTTGGTTCATTCTCAAGCCTCAGACAG
TGGTTCAAAGTTTTTTTCTTCCATTTCAGGTGTCGTGAGGCTAGCACCGCCACCATGGCAGCTCTGTCCC
CCACATTTGCCACGTCCACCCAGGATTCCACCTGTCTCCAGGACTCAGAATTTCCTGTTTCTTCAAAAGA
CCATTCCTGTCCCCAGAATTTGGACCTGTTCGTGTGCAGTGGTCTGGAGCCTCACACACCCAGTGTTGGT
TCCCAGGAATCGGTGACTTTCCAAGATGTCGCTGTGGACTTTACCGAGAAGGAGTGGCCCTTGCTGGATT
CTTCTCAGAGAAAACTGTACAAAGATGTAATGCTGGAGAACTACAGCAACCTCACTTCACTGGATTGGGA
GACTCCATCTAAAACCAAGTGGTCACTTCTTATGGAAGATATTTTTGGGAAGGAAACGCCCAGTGGTGTG
ACGATGGAAAGAGCCGGTCTTGGAGAGAAGTCCACTGAATACGCTCACTTGTTCGAAGTCTTTGGCATGG
ACCCTCATCTCACTCAGCCAATGGGAAGGCACGCTGGCAAGAGGCCCTATCACCGCCGCGACTATGGGGT
AGCGTTCAAGGGCAGGCCGCACCTCACTCAGCACATGAGCATGTACGACGGGAGAAAAATGCATGAATGT
CATCAGTGCCAAAAAGCCTTCACCACGAGCGCGTCCCTCACACGGCACAGGAGAATCCACACCGGGGAGA
AGCCTTACGAGTGCAGCGACTGCGGGAAAGCCTTCAACGACCCTTCAGCCCTTAGGAGCCACGCAAGAAC
TCACCTCAAAGAGAAGCCCTTTGACTGCAGTCAGTGTGGAAATGCATTCCGGACCCTCTCGGCCCTGAAA
ATCCACATGCGAGTTCACACTGGCGAGAGGCCTTACAAGTGTGATCAGTGCGGGAAGGCTTACGGCCGGA
GCTGCCACCTCATCGCACACAAGAGAACGCACACCGGAGAGAGGCCCTACGAGTGTCACGACTGTGGGAA
AGCTTTCCAGCACCCCTCCCACCTCAAAGAGCACGTGAGGAATCACACGGGGGAGAAGCCCTACGCGTGC
ACGCAGTGCGGCAAAGCCTTCCGCTGGAAGTCCAACTTTAATTTGCACAAGAAGAACCACATGGTGGAGA
AGACCTACGAATGTAAAGAATGCGGGAAATCCTTTGGCGATCTCGTGTCCCGGAGGAAACACATGAGGAT
TCACATCGTCAAGAAACCCGTGGAATGTCGGCAGTGCGGGAAGACCTTCCGAAACCAGTCCATCCTTAAG
ACTCACATGAACTCTCACACTGGAGAGAAACCATACGGGTGCGATCTCTGCGGGAAAGCTTTCAGCGCGA
GTTCAAACCTCACCGCACACAGGAAGATACACACGCAAGAGAGACGCTACGAATGCGCCGCCTGCGGGAA
AGTCTTCGGTGACTATTTATCCCGGCGGAGGCACATGAGCGTTCACCTTGTAAAGAAACGAGTTGAGTGT
AGGCAGTGTGGCAAGGCCTTCAGGAACCAGTCAACGCTGAAGACGCACATGCGAAGCCACACGGGGGAGA
AACCGTACGAATGCGATCACTGTGGGAAGGCCTTCAGCATAGGCTCCAACCTGAATGTGCACAGGCGGAT
CCACACCGGGGAGAAGCCCTACGAATGCCTTGTCTGCGGGAAAGCCTTCAGCGACCACTCATCCCTCAGG
AGCCACGTGAAAACTCACCGGGGAGAGAAGCTCTTTGTGTCATCCGTGTGGAAAAGGCTCCAGTAGTAAT
GAACTAGTCCGTAACTTGAAAGTATTTCGATTTCTTGGCTTTATATATCTTGTGGAAAGGACGAAGATAG
CCAGAACAAATTTCCCGAACGCGTTAAGTCGACAATCAACCTCTGGATTACAAAATTTGTGAAAGATTGA
CTGGTATTCTTAACTATGTTGCTCCTTTTACGCTATGTGGATACGCTGCTTTAATGCCTTTGTATCATGC
TATTGCTTCCCGTATGGCTTTCATTTTCTCCTCCTTGTATAAATCCTGGTTGCTGTCTCTTTATGAGGAG
TTGTGGCCCGTTGTCAGGCAACGTGGCGTGGTGTGCACTGTGTTTGCTGACGCAACCCCCACTGGTTGGG
GCATTGCCACCACCTGTCAGCTCCTTTCCGGGACTTTCGCTTTCCCCCTCCCTATTGCCACGGCGGAACT
CATCGCCGCCTGCCTTGCCCGCTGCTGGACAGGGGCTCGGCTGTTGGGCACTGACAATTCCGTGGTGTTG
TCGGGGAAATCATCGTCCTTTCCTTGGCTGCTCGCCTGTGTTGCCACCTGGATTCTGCGCGGGACGTCCT
TCTGCTACGTCCCTTCGGCCCTCAATCCAGCGGACCTTCCTTCCCGCGGCCTGCTGCCGGCTCTGCGGCC
TCTTCCGCGTCTTCGCCTTCGCCCTCAGACGAGTCGGATCTCCCTTTGGGCCGCCTCCCCGCGTCGACTT
TAAGACCAATGACTTACAAGGCAGCTGTAGATCTTAGCCACTTTTTAAAAGAAAAGGGGGGACTGGAAGG
GCTAATTCACTCCCAACGAAGACAAGATCTGCTTTTTGCTTGTACTGGGTCTCTCTGGTTAGACCAGATC
TGAGCCTGGGAGCTCTCTGGCTAACTAGGGAACCCACTGCTTAAGCCTCAATAAAGCTTGCCTTGAGTGC
TTCAAGTAGTGTGTGCCCGTCTGTTGTGTGACTCTGGTAACTAGAGATCCCTCAGACCCTTTTAGTCAGT
GTGGAAAATCTCTAGCAGTACGTATAGTAGTTCATGTCATCTTATTATTCAGTATTTATAACTTGCAAAG
AAATGAATATCAGAGAGTGAGAGGAACTTGTTTATTGCAGCTTATAATGGTTACAAATAAAGCAATAGCA
TCACAAATTTCACAAATAAAGCATTTTTTTCACTGCATTCTAGTTGTGGTTTGTCCAAACTCATCAATGT
ATCTTATCATGTCTGGCTCTAGCTATCCCGCCCCTAACTCCGCCCATCCCGCCCCTAACTCCGCCCAGTT
CCGCCCATTCTCCGCCCCATGGCTGACTAATTTTTTTTATTTATGCAGAGGCCGAGGCCGCCTCGGCCTC
TGAGCTATTCCAGAAGTAGTGAGGAGGCTTTTTTGGAGGCCTAGGGACGTACCCAATTCGCCCTATAGTG
AGTCGTATTACGCGCGCTCACTGGCCGTCGTTTTACAACGTCGTGACTGGGAAAACCCTGGCGTTACCCA
ACTTAATCGCCTTGCAGCACATCCCCCTTTCGCCAGCTGGCGTAATAGCGAAGAGGCCCGCACCGATCGC
CCTTCCCAACAGTTGCGCAGCCTGAATGGCGAATGGG
[124 nt withheld, positions 7388-7511]
C
[91 nt withheld, positions 7513-7603]
A
[49 nt withheld, positions 7605-7653]
CCTTTGACGTTGGAGTCCACGTTCTTT
[37 nt withheld, positions 7681-7717]
ACCCTATCTCGGTCTATTCTTTTGATTTATAAGGGATTTTGCCGATTTCGGCCTATTGGTTAAAAAATGA
GCTGATTTAACAAAAATTTAACGCGAATTTTAACAAAATATTAACGCTTACAATTTAGGTGGCACTTTTC
GGGGAAATGTGCGCGGAACCCCTATTTGTTTATTTTTCTAAATACATTCAAATATGTATCCGCTCATGAG
ACAATAACCCTGATAAATGCTTCAATAATATTGAAAAAGGAAGAGTATGAGTATTCAACATTTCCGTGTC
GCCCTTATTCCCTTTTTTGCGGCATTTTGCCTTCCTGTTTTTGCTCACCCAGAAACGCTGGTGAAAGTAA
AAGATGCTGAAGATCAGTTGGGTGCACGAGTGGGTTACATCGAACTGGATCTCAACAGCGGTAAGATCCT
TGAGAGTTTTCGCCCCGAAGAACGTTTTCCAATGATGAGCACTTTTAAAGTTCTGCTATGTGGCGCGGTA
TTATCCCGTATTGACGCCGGGCAAGAGCAACTCGGTCGCCGCATACACTATTCTCAGAATGACTTGGTTG
AGTACTCACCAGTCACAGAAAAGCATCTTACGGATGGCATGACAGTAAGAGAATTATGCAGTGCTGCCAT
AACCATGAGTGATAACACTGCGGCCAACTTACTTCTGACAACGATCGGAGGACCGAAGGAGCTAACCGCT
TTTTTGCACAACATGGGGGATCATGTAACTCGCCTTGATCGTTGGGAACCGGAGCTGAATGAAGCCATAC
CAAACGACGAGCGTGACACCACGATGCCTGTAGCAATGGCAACAACGTTGCGCAAACTATTAACTGGCGA
ACTACTTACTCTAGCTTCCCGGCAACAATTAATAGACTGGATGGAGGCGGATAAAGTTGCAGGACCACTT
CTGCGCTCGGCCCTTCCGGCTGGCTGGTTTATTGCTGATAAATCTGGAGCCGGTGAGCGTGGGTCTCGCG
GTATCATTGCAGCACTGGGGCCAGATGGTAAGCCCTCCCGTATCGTAGTTATCTACACGACGGGGAGTCA
GGCAACTATGGATGAACGAAATAGACAGATCGCTGAGATAGGTGCCTCACTGATTAAGCATTGGTAACTG
TCAGACCAAGTTTACTCATATATACTTTAGATTGATTTAAAACTTCATTTTTAATTTAAAAGGATCTAGG
TGAAGATCCTTTTTGATAATCTCATGACCAAAATCCCTTAACGTGAGTTTTCGTTCCACTGAGCGTCAGA
CCCCGTAGAAAAGATCAAAGGATCTTCTTGAGATCCTTTTTTTCTGCGCGTAATCTGCTGCTTGCAAACA
AAAAAACCACCGCTACCAGCGGTGGTTTGTTTGCCGGATCAAGAGCTACCAACTCTTTTTCCGAAGGTAA
CTGGCTTCAGCAGAGCGCAGATACCAAATACTGTTCTTCTAGTGTAGCCGTAGTTAGGCCACCACTTCAA
GAACTCTGTAGCACCGCCTACATACCTCGCTCTGCTAATCCTGTTACCAGTGGCTGCTGCCAGTGGCGAT
AAGTCGTGTCTTACCGGGTTGGACTCAAGACGATAGTTACCGGATAAGGCGCAGCGGTCGGGCTGAACGG
GGGGTTCGTGCACACAGCCCAGCTTGGAGCGAACGACCTACACCGAACTGAGATACCTACAGCGTGAGCT
ATGAGAAAGCGCCACGCTTCCCGAAGGGAGAAAGGCGGACAGGTATCCGGTAAGCGGCAGGGTCGGAACA
GGAGAGCGCACGAGGGAGCTTCCAGGGGGAAACGCCTGGTATCTTTATAGTCCTGTCGGGTTTCGCCACC
TCTGACTTGAGCGTCGATTTTTGTGATGCTCGTCAGGGGGGCGGAGCCTATGGAAAAACGCCAGCAACGC
GGCCTTTTTACGGTTCCTGGCCTTTTGCTGGCCTTTTGCTCACATGTTCTTTCCTGCGTTATCCCCTGAT
TCTGTGGATAACCGTATTACCGCCTTTGAGTGAGCTGATACCGCTCGCCGCAGCCGAACGACCGAGCGCA
GCGAGTCAGTGAGCGAGGAAGCGGAAGAGCGCCCAATACGCAAACCGCCTCTCCCCGCGCGTTGGCCGAT
TCATTAATGCAGCTGGCACGACAGGTTTCCCGACTGGAAAGCGGGCAGTGAGCGCAACGCAATTAATGTG
AGTTAGCTCACTCATTAGGCACCCCAGGCTTTACACTTTATGCTTCCGGCTCGTATGTTGTGTGGAATTG
TGAGCGGATAACAATTTCACACAGGAAACAGCTATGACCATGATTACGCCAAGCGCGCAATTAACCCTCA
CTAAAGGGAACAAAAGCTGGAGCTGCAAGC
Features (pLannotate 1.2.2; 31 found; start..end, strand, type, name):
      5..231     +  promoter       RSV promoter: Rous sarcoma virus enhancer/promoter
    232..412     +  LTR            5' LTR (truncated): truncated 5' long terminal repeat (LTR) from HIV-1
    459..584     +  misc_feature   HIV-1 Ψ: packaging signal of human immunodeficiency virus type 1
    568..931     +  CDS            HIV-1 gag (fragment): gag protein from human immunodeficiency virus 1; gag
   1077..1310    +  misc_feature   RRE: The Rev response element (RRE) of HIV-1 allows for Rev-dependent mRNA export from the nucleus to the cytoplasm.
   1687..1713    +  CDS            Rev (fragment): human immunodeficiency virus 1 (HIV-1) Rev protein; rev; enhances nuclear export of unspliced and incompletely spliced viral mRNAs
   1720..1743    +  promoter       SV40 promoter (fragment): SV40 early promoter
   1744..1815    +  promoter       SV40 promoter (fragment): SV40 enhancer and early promoter
   1839..1974    +  rep_origin     SV40 ori: SV40 origin of replication
   2020..2616    +  CDS            PuroR (fragment): puromycin N-acetyltransferase; pac from Streptomyces; confers resistance to puromycin
   2665..2782    +  misc_feature   cPPT/CTS: central polypurine tract and central termination sequence of HIV-1
   2847..2913    +  CDS            small t antigen (fragment): SV40 (simian virus 40) small t antigen
   2920..4098    +  promoter       EF-1α promoter: strong constitutive promoter for human elongation factor EF-1α
   4115..4636    +  CDS            ZNF317 (fragment): ZN317_HUMAN - Also known as KIAA1588. Experimental evidence at protein level: Swiss-Prot protein existence level 1. May function as a transcription factor. May play an important role in erythroid maturation and lymphoid proliferation. From Homo sapiens (Human).
   5819..5872    +  promoter       U6 promoter (fragment): RNA polymerase III promoter for human U6 snRNA
   5914..6502    +  misc_feature   WPRE: woodchuck hepatitis virus posttranscriptional regulatory element
   6553..6572    +  misc_feature   cPPT/CTS (fragment): central polypurine tract and central termination sequence of HIV-1
   6574..6807    +  LTR            3' LTR (ΔU3): self-inactivating 3' long terminal repeat (LTR) from HIV-1
   6885..7006    +  polyA_signal   SV40 poly(A) signal: SV40 polyadenylation signal
   7046..7181    +  rep_origin     SV40 ori: SV40 origin of replication
   7202..7220    -  promoter       T7 promoter: promoter for bacteriophage T7 RNA polymerase
   7228..7383    +  CDS            lacZα (fragment): LacZα fragment of β-galactosidase; lacZ fragment
   7388..7816    +  rep_origin     f1 ori (sequence partly withheld): f1 bacteriophage origin of replication; arrow indicates direction of (+) strand synthesis
   7869..7973    +  promoter       AmpR promoter: bla
   7974..8834    +  CDS            AmpR: β-lactamase; bla; confers resistance to ampicillin, carbenicillin, and related antibiotics
   9005..9593    +  rep_origin     ori: high-copy-number ColE1/pMB1/pBR322/pUC origin of replication
   9776..9868    +  CDS            lacI (fragment): lac repressor; lacI; The lac repressor binds to the lac operator to inhibit transcription in E. coli. This inhibition can be relieved by adding lactose or isopropyl-β-D-thiogalactopyranoside (IPTG).
   9881..9902    +  protein_bind   CAP binding site: CAP binding activates transcription in the presence of cAMP. E. coli catabolite activator protein
   9917..9947    +  promoter       lac promoter: promoter for the E. coli lac operon
   9955..9971    +  protein_bind   lac operator: The lac repressor binds to the lac operator to inhibit transcription in E. coli. This inhibition can be relieved by adding lactose or isopropyl-β-D-thiogalactopyranoside (IPTG). lac repressor encoded by lacI
  10016..10034   +  promoter       T3 promoter: promoter for bacteriophage T3 RNA polymerase
