[The description below was written by a language model from this plasmid's Addgene catalogue record and pLannotate feature annotations shown in this document.]
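Description:
TFORF0754 is a third-generation-style, self-inactivating lentiviral expression plasmid built on the pLX_TRC317 backbone and carrying the human zinc-finger gene ZNF317 as one member of a barcoded transcription factor ORF collection. In bacteria it is maintained through a high-copy ColE1/pUC-type origin and selected with ampicillin via β-lactamase. An f1 origin and remnants of a lac/lacZα cloning region flanked by T7 and T3 promoters are also present in the backbone. The depositor notes that the plasmid may recombine during propagation, as is common for LTR-containing vectors.

The viral portion begins with an RSV promoter fused to a truncated HIV-1 5' LTR, which drives production of the packageable genomic RNA without a requirement for Tat. It is followed by the Ψ packaging signal with a partial gag sequence, the Rev response element for nuclear export of the unspliced genome, and a cPPT/CTS that aids nuclear import. The genome ends in a ΔU3 3' LTR that inactivates LTR promoter activity after integration. Within this frame, an SV40 early promoter drives puromycin N-acetyltransferase for selection of transduced mammalian cells, and the EF-1α promoter drives the synthesized ZNF317 ORF of about 1.8 kb, with a WPRE downstream to enhance transcript stability and expression. The automated annotation labels only the first part of the ORF as ZNF317. The unique 24-bp barcode described for the collection is not annotated, so the record does not give its position.

The construct is intended for overexpressing ZNF317 in mammalian cells, individually or in pooled screens in which barcode readout identifies the transcription factor each cell received, for example in directed-differentiation studies.
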