Addgene plasmid #142193: TFORF0754
Purpose: Lentiviral vector for overexpressing transcription factor ORFs with unique 24-bp barcodes. Barcodes facilitate identification of transcription factors in pooled screens.
Depositing lab: Feng Zhang. Depositing organization: Broad Institute. Publication: A transcription factor atlas of directed differentiation. Joung J, Ma S, Tay T, Geiger-Schuller KR, Kirchgatterer PC, Verdine VK, Guo B, Arias-Garcia MA, Allen WE, Singh A, Kuksenko O, Abudayyeh OO, Gootenberg JS, Fu Z, Macrae RK, Buenrostro JD, Regev A, Zhang F. Cell. 2023 Jan 5;186(1):209-229.e26. doi: 10.1016/j.cell.2022.11.026. PubMed 36608654.
Backbone
  Vector backbone: pLX_TRC317
  Backbone manufacturer: Broad Institute Genetic Perturbation Platform
  Backbone size w/o insert (bp): 8264
  Vector type: Mammalian Expression, Lentiviral
  Selectable markers: Puromycin
Growth in bacteria
  Bacterial resistance: Ampicillin, 100 μg/mL
  Growth temperature: 37°C
  Growth strain: NEB Stable
  Copy number: High Copy
Gene/Insert
  Gene/Insert name: ZNF317
  Species: H. sapiens (human)
  Insert size (bp): 1793
  Entrez Gene: ZNF317 (a.k.a. KIAA1588)
  Promoter: EF1a
  Cloning method: Unknown
  Sequencing primers: 5′ GGGTGGAGACTGAAGTTAGGCCAG; 3′ CACATAGCGTAAAAGGAGCAACATAG
Terms and licenses: Academic/Nonprofit Terms; Industry Terms: Not Available to Industry
Depositor comments: NM_001190791,ENST00000360385 . The transcription factor ORF portion of this plasmid was synthesized by Genewiz. Please test multiple small colonies in case of plasmid recombination. To make this collection available in a timely manner, a portion of this collection was not fully sequenced by Addgene. If an Addgene verified full plasmid sequence is not available, please contact us prior to placing an order to request the full sequence.
How to cite: TFORF0754 was a gift from Feng Zhang (Addgene plasmid # 142193 ; http://n2t.net/addgene:142193 ; RRID:Addgene_142193)
