>Addgene plasmid #142193 | TFORF0754 | depositor partial sequence | sequence record 278717 | Insert
ACCGCCACCATGGCAGCTCTGTCCCCCACATTTGCCACGTCCACCCAGGATTCCACCTGTCTCCAGGACT
CAGAATTTCCTGTTTCTTCAAAAGACCATTCCTGTCCCCAGAATTTGGACCTGTTCGTGTGCAGTGGTCT
GGAGCCTCACACACCCAGTGTTGGTTCCCAGGAATCGGTGACTTTCCAAGATGTCGCTGTGGACTTTACC
GAGAAGGAGTGGCCCTTGCTGGATTCTTCTCAGAGAAAACTGTACAAAGATGTAATGCTGGAGAACTACA
GCAACCTCACTTCACTGGATTGGGAGACTCCATCTAAAACCAAGTGGTCACTTCTTATGGAAGATATTTT
TGGGAAGGAAACGCCCAGTGGTGTGACGATGGAAAGAGCCGGTCTTGGAGAGAAGTCCACTGAATACGCT
CACTTGTTCGAAGTCTTTGGCATGGACCCTCATCTCACTCAGCCAATGGGAAGGCACGCTGGCAAGAGGC
CCTATCACCGCCGCGACTATGGGGTAGCGTTCAAGGGCAGGCCGCACCTCACTCAGCACATGAGCATGTA
CGACGGGAGAAAAATGCATGAATGTCATCAGTGCCAAAAAGCCTTCACCACGAGCGCGTCCCTCACACGG
CACAGGAGAATCCACACCGGGGAGAAGCCTTACGAGTGCAGCGACTGCGGGAAAGCCTTCAACGACCCTT
CAGCCCTTAGGAGCCACGCAAGAACTCACCTCAAAGAGAAGCCCTTTGACTGCAGTCAGTGTGGAAATGC
ATTCCGGACCCTCTCGGCCCTGAAAATCCACATGCGAGTTCACACTGGCGAGAGGCCTTACAAGTGTGAT
CAGTGCGGGAAGGCTTACGGCCGGAGCTGCCACCTCATCGCACACAAGAGAACGCACACCGGAGAGAGGC
CCTACGAGTGTCACGACTGTGGGAAAGCTTTCCAGCACCCCTCCCACCTCAAAGAGCACGTGAGGAATCA
CACGGGGGAGAAGCCCTACGCGTGCACGCAGTGCGGCAAAGCCTTCCGCTGGAAGTCCAACTTTAATTTG
CACAAGAAGAACCACATGGTGGAGAAGACCTACGAATGTAAAGAATGCGGGAAATCCTTTGGCGATCTCG
TGTCCCGGAGGAAACACATGAGGATTCACATCGTCAAGAAACCCGTGGAATGTCGGCAGTGCGGGAAGAC
CTTCCGAAACCAGTCCATCCTTAAGACTCACATGAACTCTCACACTGGAGAGAAACCATACGGGTGCGAT
CTCTGCGGGAAAGCTTTCAGCGCGAGTTCAAACCTCACCGCACACAGGAAGATACACACGCAAGAGAGAC
GCTACGAATGCGCCGCCTGCGGGAAAGTCTTCGGTGACTATTTATCCCGGCGGAGGCACATGAGCGTTCA
CCTTGTAAAGAAACGAGTTGAGTGTAGGCAGTGTGGCAAGGCCTTCAGGAACCAGTCAACGCTGAAGACG
CACATGCGAAGCCACACGGGGGAGAAACCGTACGAATGCGATCACTGTGGGAAGGCCTTCAGCATAGGCT
CCAACCTGAATGTGCACAGGCGGATCCACACCGGGGAGAAGCCCTACGAATGCCTTGTCTGCGGGAAAGC
CTTCAGCGACCACTCATCCCTCAGGAGCCACGTGAAAACTCACCGGGGAGAGAAGCTCTTTGTGTCATCC
GTGTGGAAAAGGCTCCAGTAGTAATGAACTAGTCCGTAACTTGAAAGTATTTCGATTTCTTGGCTTTATA
TATCTTGTGGAAAGGACGAAGATAGCCAGAACAAATTTCCCGA
