>Addgene plasmid #142193 | TFORF0754 | depositor partial sequence | sequence record 278718 | Barcode
AGATAGCCAGAACAAATTTCCCGA
